Addgene plasmid #29103: pEMS1206
Purpose: Expression of the reporter gene under the control of the MiniPromoter in this plasmid has not been tested
Depositing lab: Elizabeth Simpson. Depositing organization: University of British Columbia. Publication: A regulatory toolbox of MiniPromoters to drive selective expression in the brain. Portales-Casamar E, Swanson DJ, Liu L, de Leeuw CN, Banks KG, Ho Sui SJ, Fulton DL, Ali J, Amirabbasi M, Arenillas DJ, Babyak N, Black SF, Bonaguro RJ, Brauer E, Candido TR, Castellarin M, Chen J, Chen Y, Cheng JC, Chopra V, Docking TR, Dreolini L, D'Souza CA, Flynn EK, Glenn R, Hatakka K, Hearty TG, Imanian B, Jiang S, Khorasan-zadeh S, Komljenovic I, Laprise S, Liao NY, Lim JS, Lithwick S, Liu F, Liu J, Lu M, McConechy M, McLeod AJ, Milisavljevic M, Mis J, O'Connor K, Palma B, Palmquist DL, Schmouth JF, Swanson MI, Tam B, Ticoll A, Turner JL, Varhol R, Vermeulen J, Watkins RF, Wilson G, Wong BK, Wong SH, Wong TY, Yang GS, Ypsilanti AR, Jones SJ, Holt RA, Goldowitz D, Wasserman WW, Simpson EM. Proc Natl Acad Sci U S A. 2010 Sep 21. 107(38):16589-94. 10.1073/pnas.1009158107 PubMed 20807748.
Backbone
  Vector backbone: pEMS1307
  Backbone size w/o insert (bp): 16482
  Vector type: Pleiades Promoter Project [sic, Pleaides Plieades]
Growth in bacteria
  Bacterial resistance: Ampicillin, 100 μg/mL
  Growth temperature: 37°C
  Growth strain: DH5alpha
  Growth instructions: DH10B
  Copy number: High Copy
Gene/Insert
  Gene/Insert name: Ple234 (alt names: TRH; thyrotropin releasing hormone)
  Species: H. sapiens (human)
  Insert size (bp): 812
  Entrez Gene: TRH (a.k.a. Pro-TRH, TRF)
  Tag / fusion protein: EGFP-NLS (C terminal on backbone)
  Cloning method: Restriction Enzyme; 5′ cloning site FseI (unknown if destroyed); 3′ cloning site AscI (unknown if destroyed)
  Sequencing primers: 5′ Unknown
Terms and licenses: Academic/Nonprofit Terms; Industry Terms: Not Available to Industry
How to cite: pEMS1206 was a gift from Elizabeth Simpson (Addgene plasmid # 29103 ; http://n2t.net/addgene:29103 ; RRID:Addgene_29103)
