[The description below was written by a language model from this plasmid's Addgene catalogue record.]
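Description:
pEMS1206 is a reporter plasmid from the Pleiades Promoter Project, a collection of compact human regulatory elements ("MiniPromoters") designed to drive selective gene expression in defined brain regions and cell types. It is built on the large pEMS1307 backbone (about 16.5 kb without insert) and is maintained in E. coli as a high-copy plasmid under ampicillin selection. The record gives no feature table, so the origin of replication and the other elements that make up this unusually large backbone are not stated here.

The insert is Ple234, an 812 bp MiniPromoter derived from regulatory sequence of the human TRH gene, which encodes the precursor of thyrotropin-releasing hormone. It was cloned by restriction digestion between FseI and AscI sites; whether these sites survived cloning is not recorded. Although the catalogue lists EGFP-NLS as a C-terminal tag on the backbone, the insert is a promoter rather than a coding sequence. The arrangement is therefore best read as the MiniPromoter sitting upstream of a backbone-encoded EGFP carrying a nuclear localisation signal. In such a design, cells in which Ple234 is active would show nuclear green fluorescence, which makes individual expressing cells easier to identify and count in dense tissue.

The intended use is to test whether this short TRH-derived element can reproduce restricted, TRH-like expression. However, the depositor explicitly notes that reporter expression under this MiniPromoter has not been tested in this plasmid, so its activity and specificity remain unvalidated. The plasmid is available to academic and nonprofit users only.
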