>Addgene plasmid #29103 | pEMS1206 | addgene partial sequence | sequence record 37868 | EGFP-N 5'-CGTCGCCGTCCAGCTCGACCAG-3'
TGGCGGAAGTTCCTATACCTTTTGAAGAATAGGAACTTCGGAATAGGAACTTCGGCGCGCCGAGTGGGCT
CCACAGGATGGGTCCGGGATCCGGGGACTCGGGATCCGCAGTCGGCAGGTCAGGAGTCTGCAGCGCTGAG
GACCCCGGGCGCCTGCCGAGCCCTCTTCAGATGGGCCGCCGCTTATATCTGCGCCAGGCGGCGGCTCGAG
TGAGGTCAGCGGGGAGGGGTCGCGGCCGCCGGGAAGGGGCGCTGACGGCAGCCGGCCCCGCGGGACCCCG
CCCGCCTGCTCCTCCGGAAATCTGGGGCGGGGACGGTGGGGACCGGAGCCGGGGCGCGGAGGCACTGGCC
GCAGGATGGGGCGCCGGCGCGGGGTCGTTTCTGCACCACCTCTGGAGATCTGTTGACGAGAACACGCGTG
TAGGGGGCAAAGGGAGGGACAGAGAGATTGAGAGAAGCGCACGATTAAACACAGGCGCACGAGAGAGCTA
GAGGGCGAGACAAAGACCGAGATCCACACGGAGACGACGGAGAAACACAGGGCAGACACACACGAAAGGG
ACACGGCCGCAGAACCAATGTA
